Addgene plasmid #235693: pGL3-Cyr61-rDMRdeltaTEAD
Purpose: Measure the activity of the reduced differentially methylated region (rDMR) of Cyr61 lacking Tead-binding motif with luciferase assay
Depositing lab: Duojia Pan. Depositing organization: University of Texas Southwestern Medical Center. Publication: YAP induces an oncogenic transcriptional program through TET1-mediated epigenetic remodeling in liver growth and tumorigenesis. Wu BK, Mei SC, Chen EH, Zheng Y, Pan D. Nat Genet. 2022 Aug;54(8):1202-1213. doi: 10.1038/s41588-022-01119-7. Epub 2022 Jul 14. PubMed 35835915.
Backbone
  Vector backbone: pGL3-Promoter
  Vector type: Luciferase
Growth in bacteria
  Bacterial resistance: Ampicillin, 100 μg/mL
  Growth temperature: 37°C
  Growth strain: DH5alpha
  Copy number: High Copy
Gene/Insert
  Gene/Insert name: Cyr61 (alt name: Ccn1)
  Species: M. musculus (mouse)
  Entrez Gene: Ccn1 (a.k.a. Cyr61, Igfbp10)
  Cloning method: Gibson Cloning
Terms and licenses: Academic/Nonprofit Terms; Industry Terms: Not Available to Industry
How to cite: pGL3-Cyr61-rDMRdeltaTEAD was a gift from Duojia Pan (Addgene plasmid # 235693 ; http://n2t.net/addgene:235693 ; RRID:Addgene_235693)
