[The description below was written by a language model from this plasmid's Addgene catalogue record and pLannotate feature annotations shown in this document.]
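Description:
pGL3-Cyr61-rDMRdeltaTEAD is a firefly luciferase reporter plasmid built on the pGL3-Promoter backbone and intended for transient transfection assays in mammalian cells. It is propagated in E. coli as a high-copy plasmid through a ColE1/pUC-type origin and is selected with ampicillin via the β-lactamase gene and its native promoter. An f1 origin is also present, which allows single-stranded DNA production. Short annotated fragments of large T antigen, the tetracycline resistance gene and lacZα are backbone remnants and not functional units.

The reporter unit consists of the SV40 early promoter driving the enhanced luc+ firefly luciferase coding sequence, terminated by the SV40 polyadenylation signal. A synthetic poly(A) signal and a transcriptional pause site from the human α2 globin gene sit upstream of the cloning region and suppress read-through transcription from the backbone, lowering background signal. The insert, introduced by Gibson cloning, is the reduced differentially methylated region (rDMR) of mouse Cyr61 (Ccn1) with its Tead-binding motif removed. The feature table does not annotate this fragment. The roughly 500 nt unannotated stretch directly upstream of the SV40 promoter is the likely location, consistent with how candidate regulatory elements are normally placed in pGL3-Promoter, but the exact boundaries and the nature of the motif deletion are not stated.

Because the SV40 promoter in this backbone lacks an enhancer, luciferase output reflects the enhancer-like activity of the cloned fragment. The construct therefore measures how much rDMR activity depends on the Tead site, presumably alongside a version that retains the motif, in work examining YAP-driven transcription and epigenetic remodeling in the liver.
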