Features (pLannotate 1.2.2; 12 found; start..end, strand, type, name):
    535..731     +  promoter       SV40 promoter: SV40 early promoter
    767..2419    +  CDS            luciferase: firefly luciferase; luc+; enhanced luc+ version of the luciferase gene
   2460..2581    -  polyA_signal   SV40 poly(A) signal: SV40 polyadenylation signal
   2604..2672    -  CDS            large T antigen (fragment): large T antigen from SV40 (simian virus 40)
   2688..2820    +  CDS            TcR (fragment): tetracycline efflux protein; tet; confers resistance to tetracycline
   3000..3588    -  rep_origin     ori: high-copy-number ColE1/pMB1/pBR322/pUC origin of replication
   3759..4619    -  CDS            AmpR: β-lactamase; bla; confers resistance to ampicillin, carbenicillin, and related antibiotics
   4620..4724    -  promoter       AmpR promoter: bla
   4751..5179    +  rep_origin     f1 ori (sequence partly withheld): f1 bacteriophage origin of replication; arrow indicates direction of (+) strand synthesis
   5211..5278    -  CDS            lacZα (fragment): LacZα fragment of β-galactosidase; lacZ fragment
   5337..5385    +  polyA_signal   poly(A) signal: synthetic polyadenylation signal
   5399..5490    +  misc_feature   pause site: RNA polymerase II transcriptional pause signal from the human α2 globin gene
>Addgene plasmid #235693 | pGL3-Cyr61-rDMRdeltaTEAD | addgene full sequence | sequence record 467808 | Addgene NGS Result
GGTACCGAGCTCTTACGCGTAGAACTACTCTAGGTGCCCTACTTGGGTGACAGTGAACTGTTAGGAAAGT
GGCTGCCCTTGCAAATCTTTAGGGAACAATGGTGGCATATAAGCTGTCAGCTTGGAGGGCGAAGTACTGA
ACACGGGCATTTGTGAAGCAGAAAAAGGAAGCAGAAATTGAATTTGTTAACCTAAAACAATGATTTATTT
TTACAAGGATAAAGCCTAAGAGTTACCCCATTACCCCGAACAAGTGCGGCACTTGTTTCTTATTTTAGCT
TCGGGGTGATTCTGTGTGTGGTGCAAGTAGAGGTGGGGAACCTTTTAGTAACCTCTGACCACAGCTGCAT
GGATGAAGTGTATCTAAAAATTAGAGAAGCTGCTTCAATATTTTACCATTGGCTACTAGCAGAAGCGAGG
GGAAATTCCTGGGACCTATTGGGTCGCTGGTTTGTTAATAGATGAGCTTGAAGCAAAGACTTGTGTTAAT
CCTAATAAGCCAGTGAGGAATTTCAAGGCTCGAGATCTGCGATCTGCATCTCAATTAGTCAGCAACCATA
GTCCCGCCCCTAACTCCGCCCATCCCGCCCCTAACTCCGCCCAGTTCCGCCCATTCTCCGCCCCATCGCT
GACTAATTTTTTTTATTTATGCAGAGGCCGAGGCCGCCTCGGCCTCTGAGCTATTCCAGAAGTAGTGAGG
AGGCTTTTTTGGAGGCCTAGGCTTTTGCAAAAAGCTTGGCATTCCGGTACTGTTGGTAAAGCCACCATGG
AAGACGCCAAAAACATAAAGAAAGGCCCGGCGCCATTCTATCCGCTGGAAGATGGAACCGCTGGAGAGCA
ACTGCATAAGGCTATGAAGAGATACGCCCTGGTTCCTGGAACAATTGCTTTTACAGATGCACATATCGAG
GTGGACATCACTTACGCTGAGTACTTCGAAATGTCCGTTCGGTTGGCAGAAGCTATGAAACGATATGGGC
TGAATACAAATCACAGAATCGTCGTATGCAGTGAAAACTCTCTTCAATTCTTTATGCCGGTGTTGGGCGC
GTTATTTATCGGAGTTGCAGTTGCGCCCGCGAACGACATTTATAATGAACGTGAATTGCTCAACAGTATG
GGCATTTCGCAGCCTACCGTGGTGTTCGTTTCCAAAAAGGGGTTGCAAAAAATTTTGAACGTGCAAAAAA
AGCTCCCAATCATCCAAAAAATTATTATCATGGATTCTAAAACGGATTACCAGGGATTTCAGTCGATGTA
CACGTTCGTCACATCTCATCTACCTCCCGGTTTTAATGAATACGATTTTGTGCCAGAGTCCTTCGATAGG
GACAAGACAATTGCACTGATCATGAACTCCTCTGGATCTACTGGTCTGCCTAAAGGTGTCGCTCTGCCTC
ATAGAACTGCCTGCGTGAGATTCTCGCATGCCAGAGATCCTATTTTTGGCAATCAAATCATTCCGGATAC
TGCGATTTTAAGTGTTGTTCCATTCCATCACGGTTTTGGAATGTTTACTACACTCGGATATTTGATATGT
GGATTTCGAGTCGTCTTAATGTATAGATTTGAAGAAGAGCTGTTTCTGAGGAGCCTTCAGGATTACAAGA
TTCAAAGTGCGCTGCTGGTGCCAACCCTATTCTCCTTCTTCGCCAAAAGCACTCTGATTGACAAATACGA
TTTATCTAATTTACACGAAATTGCTTCTGGTGGCGCTCCCCTCTCTAAGGAAGTCGGGGAAGCGGTTGCC
AAGAGGTTCCATCTGCCAGGTATCAGGCAAGGATATGGGCTCACTGAGACTACATCAGCTATTCTGATTA
CACCCGAGGGGGATGATAAACCGGGCGCGGTCGGTAAAGTTGTTCCATTTTTTGAAGCGAAGGTTGTGGA
TCTGGATACCGGGAAAACGCTGGGCGTTAATCAAAGAGGCGAACTGTGTGTGAGAGGTCCTATGATTATG
TCCGGTTATGTAAACAATCCGGAAGCGACCAACGCCTTGATTGACAAGGATGGATGGCTACATTCTGGAG
ACATAGCTTACTGGGACGAAGACGAACACTTCTTCATCGTTGACCGCCTGAAGTCTCTGATTAAGTACAA
AGGCTATCAGGTGGCTCCCGCTGAATTGGAATCCATCTTGCTCCAACACCCCAACATCTTCGACGCAGGT
GTCGCAGGTCTTCCCGACGATGACGCCGGTGAACTTCCCGCCGCCGTTGTTGTTTTGGAGCACGGAAAGA
CGATGACGGAAAAAGAGATCGTGGATTACGTCGCCAGTCAAGTAACAACCGCGAAAAAGTTGCGCGGAGG
AGTTGTGTTTGTGGACGAAGTACCGAAAGGTCTTACCGGAAAACTCGACGCAAGAAAAATCAGAGAGATC
CTCATAAAGGCCAAGAAGGGCGGAAAGATCGCCGTGTAATTCTAGAGTCGGGGCGGCCGGCCGCTTCGAG
CAGACATGATAAGATACATTGATGAGTTTGGACAAACCACAACTAGAATGCAGTGAAAAAAATGCTTTAT
TTGTGAAATTTGTGATGCTATTGCTTTATTTGTAACCATTATAAGCTGCAATAAACAAGTTAACAACAAC
AATTGCATTCATTTTATGTTTCAGGTTCAGGGGGAGGTGTGGGAGGTTTTTTAAAGCAAGTAAAACCTCT
ACAAATGTGGTAAAATCGATAAGGATCCGTCGACCGATGCCCTTGAGAGCCTTCAACCCAGTCAGCTCCT
TCCGGTGGGCGCGGGGCATGACTATCGTCGCCGCACTTATGACTGTCTTCTTTATCATGCAACTCGTAGG
ACAGGTGCCGGCAGCGCTCTTCCGCTTCCTCGCTCACTGACTCGCTGCGCTCGGTCGTTCGGCTGCGGCG
AGCGGTATCAGCTCACTCAAAGGCGGTAATACGGTTATCCACAGAATCAGGGGATAACGCAGGAAAGAAC
ATGTGAGCAAAAGGCCAGCAAAAGGCCAGGAACCGTAAAAAGGCCGCGTTGCTGGCGTTTTTCCATAGGC
TCCGCCCCCCTGACGAGCATCACAAAAATCGACGCTCAAGTCAGAGGTGGCGAAACCCGACAGGACTATA
AAGATACCAGGCGTTTCCCCCTGGAAGCTCCCTCGTGCGCTCTCCTGTTCCGACCCTGCCGCTTACCGGA
TACCTGTCCGCCTTTCTCCCTTCGGGAAGCGTGGCGCTTTCTCATAGCTCACGCTGTAGGTATCTCAGTT
CGGTGTAGGTCGTTCGCTCCAAGCTGGGCTGTGTGCACGAACCCCCCGTTCAGCCCGACCGCTGCGCCTT
ATCCGGTAACTATCGTCTTGAGTCCAACCCGGTAAGACACGACTTATCGCCACTGGCAGCAGCCACTGGT
AACAGGATTAGCAGAGCGAGGTATGTAGGCGGTGCTACAGAGTTCTTGAAGTGGTGGCCTAACTACGGCT
ACACTAGAAGAACAGTATTTGGTATCTGCGCTCTGCTGAAGCCAGTTACCTTCGGAAAAAGAGTTGGTAG
CTCTTGATCCGGCAAACAAACCACCGCTGGTAGCGGTGGTTTTTTTGTTTGCAAGCAGCAGATTACGCGC
AGAAAAAAAGGATCTCAAGAAGATCCTTTGATCTTTTCTACGGGGTCTGACGCTCAGTGGAACGAAAACT
CACGTTAAGGGATTTTGGTCATGAGATTATCAAAAAGGATCTTCACCTAGATCCTTTTAAATTAAAAATG
AAGTTTTAAATCAATCTAAAGTATATATGAGTAAACTTGGTCTGACAGTTACCAATGCTTAATCAGTGAG
GCACCTATCTCAGCGATCTGTCTATTTCGTTCATCCATAGTTGCCTGACTCCCCGTCGTGTAGATAACTA
CGATACGGGAGGGCTTACCATCTGGCCCCAGTGCTGCAATGATACCGCGAGACCCACGCTCACCGGCTCC
AGATTTATCAGCAATAAACCAGCCAGCCGGAAGGGCCGAGCGCAGAAGTGGTCCTGCAACTTTATCCGCC
TCCATCCAGTCTATTAATTGTTGCCGGGAAGCTAGAGTAAGTAGTTCGCCAGTTAATAGTTTGCGCAACG
TTGTTGCCATTGCTACAGGCATCGTGGTGTCACGCTCGTCGTTTGGTATGGCTTCATTCAGCTCCGGTTC
CCAACGATCAAGGCGAGTTACATGATCCCCCATGTTGTGCAAAAAAGCGGTTAGCTCCTTCGGTCCTCCG
ATCGTTGTCAGAAGTAAGTTGGCCGCAGTGTTATCACTCATGGTTATGGCAGCACTGCATAATTCTCTTA
CTGTCATGCCATCCGTAAGATGCTTTTCTGTGACTGGTGAGTACTCAACCAAGTCATTCTGAGAATAGTG
TATGCGGCGACCGAGTTGCTCTTGCCCGGCGTCAATACGGGATAATACCGCGCCACATAGCAGAACTTTA
AAAGTGCTCATCATTGGAAAACGTTCTTCGGGGCGAAAACTCTCAAGGATCTTACCGCTGTTGAGATCCA
GTTCGATGTAACCCACTCGTGCACCCAACTGATCTTCAGCATCTTTTACTTTCACCAGCGTTTCTGGGTG
AGCAAAAACAGGAAGGCAAAATGCCGCAAAAAAGGGAATAAGGGCGACACGGAAATGTTGAATACTCATA
CTCTTCCTTTTTCAATATTATTGAAGCATTTATCAGGGTTATTGTCTCATGAGCGGATACATATTTGAAT
GTATTTAGAAAAATAAACAAATAGGGGTTCCGCGCACATTTCCCCGAAAAGTGCCACCTG
[124 nt withheld, positions 4751-4874]
C
[91 nt withheld, positions 4876-4966]
A
[49 nt withheld, positions 4968-5016]
CCTTTGACGTTGGAGTCCACGTTCTTT
[37 nt withheld, positions 5044-5080]
ACCCTATCTCGGTCTATTCTTTTGATTTATAAGGGATTTTGCCGATTTCGGCCTATTGGTTAAAAAATGA
GCTGATTTAACAAAAATTTAACGCGAATTTTAACAAAATATTAACGCTTACAATTTGCCATTCGCCATTC
AGGCTGCGCAACTGTTGGGAAGGGCGATCGGTGCGGGCCTCTTCGCTATTACGCCAGCCCAAGCTACCAT
GATAAGTAAGTAATATTAAGGTACGGGAGGTACTTGGAGCGGCCGCAATAAAATATCTTTATTTTCATTA
CATCTGTGTGTTGGTTTTTTGTGTGAATCGATAGTACTAACATACGCTCTCCATCAAAACAAAACGAAAC
AAAACAAACTAGCAAAATAGGCTGTCCCCAGTGCAAGTGCAGGTGCCAGAACATTTCTCTATCGATA
